>Addgene plasmid #109813 | pHH0103_SIAH2_Sina | addgene full sequence | sequence record 213677 | Addgene NGS Result
TTGACAATTAATCATCGGCTCGTATAATGTGTGGAATTGTGAGCGGATAACAATTTCACACAGGAAACAG
CCAGTCCGTTTAGGTGTTTTCACGAGCACTTCACCAACAAGGACCATAGATTATGAAAATCGAAGAACAC
CATCACCATCACCATTCCAGCGGTAAGCTTATGTCCCCTATACTAGGTTATTGGAAAATTAAGGGCCTTG
TGCAACCCACTCGACTTCTTTTGGAATATCTTGAAGAAAAATATGAAGAGCATTTGTATGAGCGCGATGA
AGGTGATAAATGGCGAAACAAAAAGTTTGAATTGGGTTTGGAGTTTCCCAATCTTCCTTATTATATTGAT
GGTGATGTTAAATTAACACAGTCTATGGCCATCATACGTTATATAGCTGACAAGCACAACATGTTGGGTG
GTTGTCCAAAAGAGCGTGCAGAGATTTCAATGCTTGAAGGAGCGGTTTTGGATATTAGATACGGTGTTTC
GAGAATTGCATATAGTAAAGACTTTGAAACTCTCAAAGTTGATTTTCTTAGCAAGCTACCTGAAATGCTG
AAAATGTTCGAAGATCGTTTATGTCATAAAACATATTTAAATGGTGATCATGTAACCCATCCTGACTTCA
TGTTGTATGACGCTCTTGATGTTGTTTTATACATGGACCCAATGTGCCTGGATGCGTTCCCAAAATTAGT
TTGTTTTAAAAAACGTATTGAAGCTATCCCACAAATTGATAAGTACTTGAAATCCAGCAAGTATATAGCA
TGGCCTTTGCAGGGCTGGCAAGCCACGTTTGGTGGTGGCGACCATCCTCCAAAATCGGATCTGGAAGTTC
TGTTCCAGGGGCCCCTGTCCAGCGGTCTGGTTCCGCGTGGTTCCGGTACCGCGGCCCAGCCGGCCCGTCC
TTATTCTTGTCCATGCCCGGGTGCATCTTGTAAATGGCAAGGCTCCCTGGAAGCCGTGATGTCCCACCTG
ATGCACGCGCACAAATCCATTACCACGCTGCAGGGCGAAGATATCGTTTTTCTGGCGACCGACATTAACC
TGCCGGGCGCCGTCGACTGGGTTATGATGCAGTCTTGCTTTGGTCACCACTTCATGCTGGTTCTGGAAAA
GCAGGAAAAATACGAGGGTCACCAGCAGTTCTTCGCAATCGTACTGCTGATCGGTACTCGTAAACAGGCT
GAAAACTTCGCTTACCGCCTGGAACTGAACGGTAATCGCCGTCGTCTGACCTGGGAGGCTACTCCGCGTT
CTATCCATGATGGTGTAGCGGCAGCGATTATGAACAGCGATTGCCTGGTGTTCGACACTGCGATCGCTCA
TCTGTTCGCAGACAACGGCAACCTGGGCATCAACGTTACCATCAGCACCTGCTGTCCGGCGGCCGCATA
[142 nt withheld, positions 1400-1541]
C
[98 nt withheld, positions 1543-1640]
AGTTTGTACTGGTGACGAAACTCAGTGTCTAGCTAGAGTGGC
[149 nt withheld, positions 1683-1831]
T
[41 nt withheld, positions 1833-1873]
T
[62 nt withheld, positions 1875-1936]
A
[35 nt withheld, positions 1938-1972]
CCTCCCTCAATCGGTTGAATGTCGCCCTTTTGTCTTTGGCGCTGGTAAACCATATGAA
[86 nt withheld, positions 2031-2116]
T
[54 nt withheld, positions 2118-2171]
CTAGCGCCGCCCTATACCTTGTCTGCCTCCCCGCGTTGCGTCGCGGTGCATGGAGCCGGGCCACCTCGAC
CTGAATGGAAGCCGGCGGCACCTCGCTAACGGATTCACCACTCCAAGAATTGGAGCCAATCAATTCTTGC
GGAGAACTGTGAATGCGCAAACCAACCCTTGGCAGAACATATCCATCGCGTCCGCCATCTCCAGCAGCCG
CACGCGGCGCATCTCGGGCAGCGTTGGGTCCTGGCCACGGGTGCGCATGATCGTGCTCCTGTCGTTGAGG
ACCCGGCTAGGCTGGCGGGGTTGCCTTACTGGTTAGCAGAATGAATCACCGATACGCGAGCGAACGTGAA
GCGACTGCTGCTGCAAAACGTCTGCGACCTGAGCAACAACATGAATGGTCTTCGGTTTCCGTGTTTCGTA
AAGTCTGGAAACGCGGAAGTCAGCGCCCTGCACCATTATGTTCCGGATCTGCATCGCAGGATGCTGCTGG
CTACCCTGTGGAACACCTACATCTGTATTAACGAAGCGCTGGCATTGACCCTGAGTGATTTTTCTCTGGT
CCCGCCGCATCCATACCGCCAGTTGTTTACCCTCACAACGTTCCAGTAACCGGGCATGTTCATCATCAGT
AACCCGTATCGTGAGCATCCTCTCTCGTTTCATCGGTATCATTACCCCCATGAACAGAAATCCCCCTTAC
ACGGAGGCATCAGTGACCAAACAGGAAAAAACCGCCCTTAACATGGCCCGCTTTATCAGAAGCCAGACAT
TAACGCTTCTGGAGAAACTCAACGAGCTGGACGCGGATGAACAGGCAGACATCTGTGAATCGCTTCACGA
CCACGCTGATGAGCTTTACCGCAGGATCCGCGAAATTGTAAGCGTTAATATTTTGTTAAAATTCGCGTTA
AATTTTTGTTAAATCAGCTCATTTTTTAACCAATAGGCCGAAATCGGCAAAATCCCTTATAAATCAAAAG
AATAGACCGAGATAGGGT
[37 nt withheld, positions 3170-3206]
AAAGAACGTGGACTCCAACGTCAAAGG
[49 nt withheld, positions 3234-3282]
T
[91 nt withheld, positions 3284-3374]
G
[124 nt withheld, positions 3376-3499]
CGCGGATCCTGCCTCGCGCGTTTCGGTGATGACGGTGAAAACCTCTGACACATGCAGCTCCCGGAGACGG
TCACAGCTTGTCTGTAAGCGGATGCCGGGAGCAGACAAGCCCGTCAGGGCGCGTCAGCGGGTGTTGGCGG
GTGTCGGGGCGCAGCCATGACCCAGTCACGTAGCGATAGCGGAGTGTATACTGGCTTAACTATGCGGCAT
CAGAGCAGATTGTACTGAGAGTGCACCATATGCGGTGTGAAATACCGCACAGATGCGTAAGGAGAAAATA
CCGCATCAGGCGCTCTTCCGCTTCCTCGCTCACTGACTCGCTGCGCTCGGTCGTTCGGCTGCGGCGAGCG
GTATCAGCTCACTCAAAGGCGGTAATACGGTTATCCACAGAATCAGGGGATAACGCAGGAAAGAACATGT
GAGCAAAAGGCCAGCAAAAGGCCAGGAACCGTAAAAAGGCCGCGTTGCTGGCGTTTTTCCATAGGCTCCG
CCCCCCTGACGAGCATCACAAAAATCGACGCTCAAGTCAGAGGTGGCGAAACCCGACAGGACTATAAAGA
TACCAGGGTTTCCCCCTGGAAGCTCCCTCGTGCGCTCTCCTGTTCCGACCCTGCCGCTTACCGGATACCT
GTCCGCCTTTCTCCCTTCGGGAAGCGTGGCGCTTTCTCATAGCTCACGCTGTAGGTATCTCAGTTCGGTG
TAGGTCGTTCGCTCCAAGCTGGGCTGTGTGCACGAACCCCCCGTTCAGCCCGACCGCTGCGCCTTATCCG
GTAACTATCGTCTTGAGTCCAACCCGGTAAGACACGACTTATCGCCACTGGCAGCAGCCACTGGTAACAG
GATTAGCAGAGCGAGGTATGTAGGCGGTGCTACAGAGTTCTTGAAGTGGTGGCCTAACTACGGCTACACT
AGAAGGACAGTATTTGGTATCTGCGCTCTGCTGAAGCCAGTTACCTTCGGAAAAAGAGTTGGTAGCTCTT
GATCCGGCAAACAAACCACCGCTGGTAGCGGTGGTTTTTTTGTTTGCAAGCAGCAGATTACGCGCAGAAA
AAAAGGATCTCAAGAAGATCCTTTGATCTTTTCTACGGGGTCTGACGCTCAGTGGAACGAAAACTCACGT
TAAGGGATTTTGGTCATGAGATTATCAAAAAGGATCTTCACCTAGATCCTTTTAAATTAAAAATGAAGTT
TTAAATCAATCTAAAGTATATATGAGTAAACTTGGTCTGACAGTTACCAATGCTTAATCAGTGAGGCACC
TATCTCAGCGATCTGTCTATTTCGTTCATCCATAGTTGCCTGACTCCCCGTCGTGTAGATAACTACGATA
CGGGAGGGCTTACCATCTGGCCCCAGTGCTGCAATGATACCGCGAGACCCACGCTCACCGGCTCCAGATT
TATCAGCAATAAACCAGCCAGCCGGAAGGGCCGAGCGCAGAAGTGGTCCTGCAACTTTATCCGCCTCCAT
CCAGTCTATTAATTGTTGCCGGGAAGCTAGAGTAAGTAGTTCGCCAGTTAATAGTTTGCGCAACGTTGTT
GCCATTGCTGCAGGCATCGTGGTGTCACGCTCGTCGTTTGGTATGGCTTCATTCAGCTCCGGTTCCCAAC
GATCAAGGCGAGTTACATGATCCCCCATGTTGTGCAAAAAAGCGGTTAGCTCCTTCGGTCCTCCGATCGT
TGTCAGAAGTAAGTTGGCCGCAGTGTTATCACTCATGGTTATGGCAGCACTGCATAATTCTCTTACTGTC
ATGCCATCCGTAAGATGCTTTTCTGTGACTGGTGAGTACTCAACCAAGTCATTCTGAGAATAGTGTATGC
GGCGACCGAGTTGCTCTTGCCCGGCGTCAACACGGGATAATACCGCGCCACATAGCAGAACTTTAAAAGT
GCTCATCATTGGAAAACGTTCTTCGGGGCGAAAACTCTCAAGGATCTTACCGCTGTTGAGATCCAGTTCG
ATGTAACCCACTCGTGCACCCAACTGATCTTCAGCATCTTTTACTTTCACCAGCGTTTCTGGGTGAGCAA
AAACAGGAAGGCAAAATGCCGCAAAAAAGGGAATAAGGGCGACACGGAAATGTTGAATACTCATACTCTT
CCTTTTTCAATATTATTGAAGCATTTATCAGGGTTATTGTCTCATGAGCGGATACATATTTGAATGTATT
TAGAAAAATAAACAAATAGGGGTTCCGCGCACATTTCCCCGAAAAGTGCCACCTGACGTCTAAGAAACCA
TTATTATCATGACATTAACCTATAAAAATAGGCGTATCACGAGGCCCTTTCGTCTTCAAGAATTCCCGAC
ACCATCGAATGGTGCAAAACCTTTCGCGGTATGGCATGATAGCGCCCGGAAGAGAGTCAATTCAGGGTGG
TGAATGTGAAACCAGTAACGTTATACGATGTCGCAGAGTATGCCGGTGTCTCTTATCAGACCGTTTCCCG
CGTGGTGAACCAGGCCAGCCACGTTTCTGCGAAAACGCGGGAAAAAGTGGAAGCGGCGATGGCGGAGCTG
AATTACATTCCCAACCGCGTGGCACAACAACTGGCGGGCAAACAGTCGTTGCTGATTGGCGTTGCCACCT
CCAGTCTGGCCCTGCACGCGCCGTCGCAAATTGTCGCGGCGATTAAATCTCGCGCCGATCAACTGGGTGC
CAGCGTGGTGGTGTCGATGGTAGAACGAAGCGGCGTCGAAGCCTGTAAAGCGGCGGTGCACAATCTTCTC
GCGCAACGCGTCAGTGGGCTGATCATTAACTATCCGCTGGATGACCAGGATGCCATTGCTGTGGAAGCTG
CCTGCACTAATGTTCCGGCGTTATTTCTTGATGTCTCTGACCAGACACCCATCAACAGTATTATTTTCTC
CCATGAAGACGGTACGCGACTGGGCGTGGAGCATCTGGTCGCATTGGGTCACCAGCAAATCGCGCTGTTA
GCGGGCCCATTAAGTTCTGTCTCGGCGCGTCTGCGTCTGGCTGGCTGGCATAAATATCTCACTCGCAATC
AAATTCAGCCGATAGCGGAACGGGAAGGCGACTGGAGTGCCATGTCCGGTTTTCAACAAACCATGCAAAT
GCTGAATGAGGGCATCGTTCCCACTGCGATGCTGGTTGCCAACGATCAGATGGCGCTGGGCGCAATGCGC
GCCATTACCGAGTCCGGGCTGCGCGTTGGTGCGGATATCTCGGTAGTGGGATACGACGATACCGAAGACA
GCTCATGTTATATCCCGCCGTTAACCACCATCAAACAGGATTTTCGCCTGCTGGGGCAAACCAGCGTGGA
CCGCTTGCTGCAACTCTCTCAGGGCCAGGCGGTGAAGGGCAATCAGCTGTTGCCCGTCTCACTGGTGAAA
AGAAAAACCACCCTGGCGCCCAATACGCAAACCGCCTCTCCCCGCGCGTTGGCCGATTCATTAATGCAGC
TGGCACGACAGGTTTCCCGACTGGAAAGCGGGCAGTGAGCGCAACGCAATTAATGTAAGTTAGCTCACTC
ATTAGGCACAATTCTCATGTTTGACAGCTTATCATCGACTGCACGGTGCACCAATGCTTCTGGCGTCAGG
CAGCCATCGGAAGCTGTGGTATGGCTGTGCAGGTCGTAAATCACTGCATAATTCGTGTCGCTCAAGGCGC
ACTCCCGTTCTGGATAATGTTTTTTGCGCCGACATCATAACGGTTCTGGCAAATATTCTGAAATGAGCTG
Features (pLannotate 1.2.2; 21 found; start..end, strand, type, name):
      1..29      +  promoter       tac promoter: strong E. coli promoter; hybrid between the trp and lac UV5 promoters
     37..53      +  protein_bind   lac operator: The lac repressor binds to the lac operator to inhibit transcription in E. coli. This inhibition can be relieved by adding lactose or isopropyl-β-D-thiogalactopyranoside (IPTG). lac repressor encoded by lacI
    138..155     +  CDS            6xHis: 6xHis affinity tag
    171..824     +  CDS            GST26_SCHJA: Experimental evidence at protein level: Swiss-Prot protein existence level 1. GST isoenzymes appear to play a central role in the parasite detoxification system. Other functions are also suspected including a role in increasing the solubility of haematin in the parasite gut. From Schistosoma japonicum (Blood fluke).
    906..1382    +  CDS            Siah1a (fragment): SIA1A_MOUSE - Experimental evidence at protein level: Swiss-Prot protein existence level 1. E3 ubiquitin-protein ligase that mediates ubiquitination and subsequent proteasomal degradation of target proteins. E3 ubiquitin ligases accept ubiquitin from an E2 ubiquitin-conjugating enzyme in the form of a thioester and then directly transfers the ubiquitin to targeted substrates. Mediates E3 ubiquitin ligase activity either through direct binding to substrates or by functioning as the essential RING domain subunit of larger E3 complexes. Triggers the ubiquitin- mediated degradation of many substra
   1404..1451    +  terminator     fd terminator (sequence withheld): central terminator from bacteriophage fd (Otsuka and Kunisawa, 1982)
   1456..1668    +  CDS            M13 gene III (fragment) (sequence partly withheld): pIII; III; minor coat protein
   1683..2153    +  CDS            M13 gene III (fragment) (sequence partly withheld): pIII; III; minor coat protein
   2175..2245    +  CDS            TcR (fragment): tetracycline efflux protein; tet; confers resistance to tetracycline
   2487..2867    -  CDS            YPB1_ECOLX: Protein predicted: Swiss-Prot protein existence level 4. From Escherichia coli.
   2884..3035    +  CDS            rop (fragment): Rop protein, which maintains plasmids at low copy number; rop
   3071..3499    -  rep_origin     f1 ori (sequence partly withheld): f1 bacteriophage origin of replication; arrow indicates direction of (+) strand synthesis
   3508..3547    +  CDS            rop (fragment): Rop protein, which maintains plasmids at low copy number; rop
   3649..3789    +  misc_feature   bom: basis of mobility region from pBR322
   3975..4562    -  rep_origin     ori: high-copy-number ColE1/pMB1/pBR322/pUC origin of replication
   4733..5593    -  CDS            AmpR: β-lactamase; bla; confers resistance to ampicillin, carbenicillin, and related antibiotics
   5594..5698    -  promoter       AmpR promoter: bla
   5807..5884    +  promoter       lacIq promoter: lacI (mutant); In the lacIq allele, a single base change in the promoter boosts expression of the lacI gene about 10-fold.
   5885..6967    +  CDS            lacI: lac repressor; lacI; The lac repressor binds to the lac operator to inhibit transcription in E. coli. This inhibition can be relieved by adding lactose or isopropyl-β-D-thiogalactopyranoside (IPTG).
   6980..7001    +  protein_bind   CAP binding site: CAP binding activates transcription in the presence of cAMP. E. coli catabolite activator protein
   7020..7037    +  promoter       tet promoter (fragment): E. coli promoter for tetracycline efflux protein gene
