[The description below was written by a language model from this plasmid's Addgene catalogue record and pLannotate feature annotations shown in this document.]
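Description:
pHH0103_SIAH2_Sina is a 7.2 kb bacterial expression plasmid built on the pHH0103 backbone for producing and purifying the Sina domain of human SIAH2, an E3 ubiquitin ligase of the seven-in-absentia homolog family. It is maintained in E. coli through a ColE1/pBR322-type origin and selected with ampicillin via the β-lactamase gene. The catalogue lists it as low copy. The backbone also carries the pBR322 bom region and an f1 phage origin that interrupts the rop coding sequence, leaving rop only as fragments.

Expression is driven by the hybrid tac promoter followed by a lac operator, and the plasmid supplies its own lac repressor from a lacIq-driven lacI gene, so transcription is held off until induced with IPTG. The open reading frame begins with a 6xHis tag followed by Schistosoma japonicum glutathione S-transferase, and the SIAH2 fragment, cloned between SfiI and NotI sites, sits downstream as a C-terminal fusion partner. This gives two independent affinity handles for purification. The automated annotation labels the roughly 480 bp insert as a fragment of mouse Siah1a, which most likely reflects close homology within the SIAH family rather than a different insert, since the catalogue identifies it as human SIAH2. A phage fd terminator follows the insert. Beyond it lie fragments of M13 gene III, along with tetracycline resistance gene and tet promoter fragments; these appear to be remnants of a phagemid ancestor and are not expected to form part of the expressed protein.

The associated work is a large-scale survey of ligands for peptide recognition modules, consistent with use of the purified GST-fused domain as a target for peptide-binding studies.
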