Addgene plasmid #109813: pHH0103_SIAH2_Sina
Purpose: Protein expression and purification of SIAH2_Sina
Depositing lab: Sachdev Sidhu. Depositing organization: University of Toronto. Publication: Large-scale survey and database of high affinity ligands for peptide recognition modules. Teyra J, Kelil A, Jain S, Helmy M, Jajodia R, Hooda Y, Gu J, D'Cruz AA, Nicholson SE, Min J, Sudol M, Kim PM, Bader GD, Sidhu SS. Mol Syst Biol. 2020 Dec;16(12):e9310. doi: 10.15252/msb.20199310. PubMed 33438817.
Backbone
  Vector backbone: pHH0103
  Vector type: Bacterial Expression
Growth in bacteria
  Bacterial resistance: Ampicillin, 100 μg/mL
  Growth temperature: 37°C
  Growth strain: DH5alpha
  Copy number: Low Copy
Gene/Insert
  Gene/Insert name: SIAH2_Sina
  Species: H. sapiens (human)
  Entrez Gene: SIAH2 (a.k.a. hSiah2)
  Cloning method: Restriction Enzyme; 5′ cloning site Sfi1 (unknown if destroyed); 3′ cloning site Not1 (unknown if destroyed)
Terms and licenses: Academic/Nonprofit Terms; Industry Terms: Not Available to Industry
How to cite: pHH0103_SIAH2_Sina was a gift from Sachdev Sidhu (Addgene plasmid # 109813 ; http://n2t.net/addgene:109813 ; RRID:Addgene_109813)
