>Addgene plasmid #109813 | pHH0103_SIAH2_Sina | depositor partial sequence | sequence record 206765 | pHH0103_SIAH2_Sina sequence 504 bps
GGCCCAGCCGGCCCGTCCTTATTCTTGTCCATGCCCGGGTGCATCTTGTAAATGGCAAGGCTCCCTGGAA
GCCGTGATGTCCCACCTGATGCACGCGCACAAATCCATTACCACGCTGCAGGGCGAAGATATCGTTTTTC
TGGCGACCGACATTAACCTGCCGGGCGCCGTCGACTGGGTTATGATGCAGTCTTGCTTTGGTCACCACTT
CATGCTGGTTCTGGAAAAGCAGGAAAAATACGAGGGTCACCAGCAGTTCTTCGCAATCGTACTGCTGATC
GGTACTCGTAAACAGGCTGAAAACTTCGCTTACCGCCTGGAACTGAACGGTAATCGCCGTCGTCTGACCT
GGGAGGCTACTCCGCGTTCTATCCATGATGGTGTAGCGGCAGCGATTATGAACAGCGATTGCCTGGTGTT
CGACACTGCGATCGCTCATCTGTTCGCAGACAACGGCAACCTGGGCATCAACGTTACCATCAGCACCTGC
TGTCCGGCGGCCGC
